>Addgene plasmid #216434 | pPOM009_P5_ConR8 | addgene full sequence | sequence record 427378 | Addgene NGS Result
GACCAGACCAATAAAAAACGCCCGGCGGCAACCGAGCGTTCTGAACAAATCCAGATGGAGTTCTGAGGTC
ATTACTGGATCTATCAACAGGAGTCCAAGCGAGCTCGATATCAAATTACGCCCCGCCCTGCCACTCATCG
CAGTACTGTTGTAATTCATTAAGCATTCTGCCGACATGGAAGCCATCACAAACGGCATGATGAACCTGAA
TCGCCAGCGGCATCAGCACCTTGTCGCCTTGCGTATAATATTTGCCCATGGTGAAAACGGGGGCGAAGAA
GTTGTCCATATTGGCCACGTTTAAATCAAAACTGGTGAAACTCACCCAGGGATTGGCTGAAACGAAAAAC
ATATTCTCAATAAACCCTTTAGGGAAATAGGCCAGGTTTTCACCGTAACACGCCACATCTTGCGAATATA
TGTGTAGAAACTGCCGGAAATCGTCGTGGTATTCACTCCAGAGCGATGAAAACGTTTCAGTTTGCTCATG
GAAAACGGTGTAACAAGGGTGAACACTATCCCATATCACCAGCTCACCGTCTTTCATTGCCATACGAAAT
TCCGGATGAGCATTCATCAGGCGGGCAAGAATGTGAATAAAGGCCGGATAAAACTTGTGCTTATTTTTCT
TTACGGTCTTTAAAAAGGCCGTAATATCCAGCTGAACGGTCTGGTTATAGGTACATTGAGCAACTGACTG
AAATGCCTCAAAATGTTCTTTACGATGCCATTGGGATATATCAACGGTGGTATATCCAGTGATTTTTTTC
TCCATTTTAGCTTCCTTAGCTCCTGAAAATCTCGATAACTCAAAAAATACGCCCGGTAGTGATCTTATTT
CATTATGGTGAAAGTTGGAACCTCTTACGTGCCCGATCAATCATGACCAAAATCCCTTAACGTGAGTTTT
CGTTCCACTGAGCGTCAGACCCCGTAGAAAAGATCAAAGGATCTTCTTGAGATCCTTTTTTTCTGCGCGT
AATCTGCTGCTTGCAAACAAAAAAACCACCGCTACCAGCGGTGGTTTGTTTGCCGGATCAAGAGCTACCA
ACTCTTTTTCCGAAGGTAACTGGCTTCAGCAGAGCGCAGATACCAAATACTGTTCTTCTAGTGTAGCCGT
AGTTAGGCCACCACTTCAAGAACTCTGTAGCACCGCCTACATACCTCGCTCTGCTAATCCTGTTACCAGT
GGCTGCTGCCAGTGGCGATAAGTCGTGTCTTACCGGGTTGGACTCAAGACGATAGTTACCGGATAAGGCG
CAGCGGTCGGGCTGAACGGGGGGTTCGTGCACACAGCCCAGCTTGGAGCGAACGACCTACACCGAACTGA
GATACCTACAGCGTGAGCTATGAGAAAGCGCCACGCTTCCCGAAGGGAGAAAGGCGGACAGGTATCCGGT
AAGCGGCAGGGTCGGAACAGGAGAGCGCACGAGGGAGCTTCCAGGGGGAAACGCCTGGTATCTTTATAGT
CCTGTCGGGTTTCGCCACCTCTGACTTGAGCGTCGATTTTTGTGATGCTCGTCAGGGGGGCGGAGCCTAT
GGAAAAACGCCAGCAACGCGGCCTTTTTACGGTTCCTGGCCTTTTGCTGGCCTTTTGCTCACATGTTCTT
TCCTGCGTTATCCCCTGATTCTGTGGATAACCGTAGTCGGTCTCAGCTGACCGTGAGACGGTAGGCTTCT
GCAGAAGCATGTCGGTAATCCCTAACGGACCCTATTTGCCTTCTCCCGAATCCGAGCGATGTGAAGGACT
CAGTACATAAGTTTCAACCTACATCGTTAGGACTATAACAAGAGAAAGATCGGGACCAGGCTAACTAGTG
CACTGCAGTACATGA
Features (pLannotate 1.2.2; 4 found; start..end, strand, type, name):
     11..45      -  terminator     lambda t0 terminator: minimal transcription terminator from phage lambda (Scholtissek and Grosse, 1987)
    119..775     -  CDS            cat: CAT_ECOLX - Experimental evidence at protein level: Swiss-Prot protein existence level 1. This enzyme is an effector of chloramphenicol resistance in bacteria. From Escherichia coli. This protein is used as a marker in many commonly used cloning vectors, such as pACYC184.
    776..873     -  promoter       cat promoter: promoter of the E. coli cat gene encoding chloramphenicol acetyltransferase
    957..1545    +  rep_origin     ori: high-copy-number ColE1/pMB1/pBR322/pUC origin of replication
