[The description below was written by a language model from this plasmid's Addgene catalogue record and pLannotate feature annotations shown in this document.]
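Description:
pPOM009_P5_ConR8 is a small (about 1.8 kb) synthetic-biology part plasmid from the POMBOX fission yeast cloning toolkit, built in the pYTK001 part-entry backbone of the Yeast Toolkit (YTK) MoClo system. It is purely a bacterial storage and donor vector. Replication in E. coli relies on a high-copy ColE1/pUC-type origin. Selection is by chloramphenicol, through the cat (chloramphenicol acetyltransferase) gene, which is driven by its native cat promoter and followed by a minimal lambda t0 terminator. The feature table annotates only these backbone elements; no yeast origin, yeast marker or expression cassette is present.

The payload is Connector R8, a 173 bp synthetic sequence inserted by Golden Gate cloning. The annotation software does not recognise it, so it appears as unannotated sequence, presumably in the region outside the marker and origin. It is classed as a type 5 part, the right connector position in the YTK MoClo grammar. In this hierarchical scheme, type IIS restriction enzymes release standardised parts with defined overhangs, so that a promoter, coding sequence and terminator assemble in fixed order into a single transcription unit flanked by a left and a right connector. The connectors then determine how completed transcription units are joined to one another in the next assembly round, with each right connector designed to pair with the matching left connector of the following cassette. As a high-numbered right connector, ConR8 serves to extend the number of cassettes that can be combined in multigene assemblies, which is the stated purpose of the plasmid.
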