Addgene plasmid #216434: pPOM009_P5_ConR8
Purpose: Allows multigene assembly with MoClo golden gate cloning. Part type 5 following the YeastToolkit MoClo grammar. Right connector.
Depositing lab: Tomáš Pluskal. Depositing organization: Institute of Organic Chemistry and Biochemistry, Academy of Sciences of the Czech Republic. Publication: POMBOX: A Fission Yeast Cloning Toolkit for Molecular and Synthetic Biology. Hebra T, Smrckova H, Elkatmis B, Prevorovsky M, Pluskal T. ACS Synth Biol. 2023 Nov 22. doi: 10.1021/acssynbio.3c00529. PubMed 37991801.
Backbone
  Vector backbone: pYTK001
  Vector type: Synthetic Biology
Growth in bacteria
  Bacterial resistance: Chloramphenicol, 25 μg/mL
  Growth temperature: 37°C
  Growth strain: DH5alpha
  Copy number: High Copy
Gene/Insert
  Gene/Insert name: Connector R8
  Species: Synthetic
  Insert size (bp): 173
  Cloning method: Golden Gate
Terms and licenses: Academic/Nonprofit Terms; Industry Terms: Not Available to Industry
How to cite: pPOM009_P5_ConR8 was a gift from Tomáš Pluskal (Addgene plasmid # 216434 ; http://n2t.net/addgene:216434 ; RRID:Addgene_216434)
